>Addgene plasmid #32018 | pLKO-puro FLAG SREBP2 | addgene full sequence | sequence record 222064 | Addgene NGS Result
ACCCCATATGCCAAGTACGCCCCCTATTGACGTCAATGACGGTAAATGGCCCGCCTGGCATTATGCCCAG
TACATGACCTTATGGGACTTTCCTACTTGGCAGTACATCTACGTATTAGTCATCGCTATTACCATGGTGA
TGCGGTTTTGGCAGTACATCAATGGGCGTGGATAGCGGTTTGACTCACGGGGATTTCCAAGTCTCCACCC
CATTGACGTCAATGGGAGTTTGTTTTGGCACCAAAATCAACGGGACTTTCCAAAATGTCGTAACAACTCC
GCCCCATTGACGCAAATGGGCGGTAGGCGTGTACGGTGGGAGGTCTATATAAGCAGAGCTCGTTTAGTGA
ACCGTCAGATCGCCTGGAGACGCCATCCACGCTGTTTTGACCTCCATAGAAGACACCGGGACCGATCCAG
CCTCCGCGGCCGGGAACGGTGCATTGGAACGCGGATTCCCCGTGCCAAGAGTGACGTAAGTACCGCCTAT
AGAGTCTATAGGCCCACCCCCTTGGCTTCGTTAGAACGCGGCTACAATTAATACATAACCTTATGTATCA
TACACATACGATTTAGGTGACACTATAGAATAACATCCACTTTGCCTTTCTCTCCACAGGTGTCCACTCC
CAGGTCCAACTGCACCTCGGTTCTATCGATTGAATTCACCATGGAAATGGACTACAAGGATGACGATGAC
AAGGGTGGTGGTGGTGGTGCGTCGACGATGGATGAGAGCAGCGAGCTGGGCGTTCTGGAGACCATGGAGA
CCCTCACGGAGCTGGGCGATGAGCTGACTCTCGGGGACATCGACGAGATGCTACAGTTTGTCAGCAATCA
AGTGGGAGAGTTCCCTGATTTGTTTTCAGAGCAACTTTGTAGCTCCTTCCCTGGAGGTGGCAGCAATGGT
GGCAGTGGCAACAACAGCAGTGGCAGAGGCAACAATGGTGGAGCCACAGACCCTGCAGTACAGCGGTCAT
TCAGCCAGGTCCCATTATCTACCTTCTCTCCCTCAGCTGCCTCCCCTCAGGCTCCGGCCCTGCAGGTCAA
AGTCTCTCCTACCCCACCAAGGGCAACCCCTGTTCTCCAGCCGCGACCCCAGCCCCAGCCCCAACCTCCA
GCTCAGCTGCAGCAGCAGACGGTGATGATCACCCCGACGTTCAGCACCGCTCCGCAGACGAGGATCATCC
AGCAGCCTTTGATATACCAGAACGCAGCGACCAGCTTTCAAGTCCTGCAGCCTCAAGTGCAAAGCCTCGT
GACGTCCCCGCAGGTGCAGCCCGTCACCATCCAGCAGCAGGTGCAGACGGTACAGGCCCAGCGGGTGTTG
ACGCAGACAGCCAATGGCACACTGCAGACCCTTGCCCCCGCCACGGTACAGACGGTCGCTGCGCCACAGG
TGCAGCAGGTCCCGGTCCTGGTGCAACCTCAGATCATTAAGACAGATTCCCTTGTGTTGACCACGCTGAA
GACAGATGGCAGCCCTGTCATGGCTGCAGTCCAGAACCCGGCCCTCACGGCCCTCACTGCCCCCATCCAG
ACAGCCGCCCTTCAAGTGCCAACCCTGGTGGGCAGCAACGGGACCATTCTGACCACAATGCCTGTGATGA
TGGGGCAAGAGAAAGTTCCTATCAAGCAAGTGCCTGGCGGCGTGAAGCAGCTGGATCCTCCCAAAGAAGG
AGAGAGGCGGACAACACACAATATCATTGAAAAGCGCTACCGGTCCTCCATCAACGACAAAATCATAGAG
TTGAAGGACTTAGTCATGGGGACAGATGCCAAGATGCACAAGTCTGGCGTTCTGAGGAAGGCCATTGATT
ACATCAAATATCTGCAGCAGGTCAATCACAAGCTGCGCCAGGAGAACATGGTGCTGAAGCTGGCCAATCA
GAAAAACAAGCTCCTGAAGGGCATCGACCTGGGCAGTCTGGTGGACAGTGATGTGGACTTGAAAATTGAT
GACTTTAACCAGAATGTCCTTCTGATGTCTCCGCCGGCCTCCGACTCCGGGTCCCAGGCCGGCTTCTCTC
CCTATTCCATTGACTCTGAGCCGGGCAGCCCTCTGCTGGATGACGCAAAGGTCAAGGATGAACCGGACTC
TCCTCCTGTGGCACTGGGCATGGTGGACCGCTCTCGAATCCTCTTATGTGTCCTCACCTTCCTGGGCCTC
TCCTTTAACCCCTTGACTTCCTTGCTGCAGTGGGGAGGGGCCCACAACACTGACCAGCACCCATACTCAG
GCTCGGGCCGCAGTGTACTGTCACTGGAGTCAGGTGCTGGGGGCTGGTTTGACTGGATGGTTCCAACTCT
CCTCCTGTGGCTGGTAAATGGTGTGATTGTCTTGAGCGTCTTTGTGAAGCTGTTGGTCCACGGGGAGCCG
GTGATTCGCCCACACTCACGCCCCTCAGTCACCTTCTGGAGACACCGGAAGCAGGCAGACCTAGACCTCG
CCAAAGGTGATTTCGCAGCTGCTGCTGCCAACCTACAAACCTGCTTATCCGTGCTGGGCCGGGCGCTGCC
CACCTCCCGCCTGGACTTGGCCTGCAGCCTCTCCTGGAATGTGATCCGCTACAGCCTGCAGAAGCTGCGC
CTGGTACGCTGGTTACTCAAGAAGGTCTTCCAGCGCTGGCGGGCTACTCCCGCCACTGCAGCTGGCTTTG
AGGATGAGGCTAAGAGCAGCGCAAGGGATGCGGCACTGGCCTACCACAGGCTGCACCAGCTGCACATCAC
AGGGAAGCTTCCGGCGGGATCTGCCTGTTCAGATGTGCACATGGCTCTGTGTGCTGTGAACCTGGCCGAG
TGTGCGGAGGAGAAAATCCTACCAAGCACACTGATTGAGATCCACCTGACAGCGGCCATGGGGCTCAAGA
CCCGCTGTGGAGGCAAGCTGGGCTTCTTGGCTAGCTACTTCTTAAATCGTGCCCAGAGTCTGTGTGGCCC
AGAGCATAGCACTGTCCCCGACTCCCTGCGCTGGCTATGCCATCCCTTGGGCCAGAAGTTTTTCATGGAG
CGAAGCTGGTCGATCAAGTCAGCAGCCAAGGAGAGCCTGTACTGCGCCCAGAGGAGCCCAGCTGACCCCA
TTGCCCAGGTACACCAGGCGTTCTGCAAAAACCTGCTAGAAAGAGCGGTGGAGTCCTTGGTGAAACCTCA
GGCCAAGAAGAAGGCAGGCGACCAGGAAGAAGAGAGCTGTGAATTTTCCAGTGCTCTAGAGTATTTGAAA
TTACTTCATTCTTTTGTGGACTCTGTGGGATTTGTGACCTCACCATTCTCCAGCAGTTCCGTGCTCAGGT
CGGCCCTTGGCCCCGATGTCATCTGCCGGTGGTGGACGTCCGCAGTCACCATGGCCATCAGCTGGCTCCA
GGGAGACGATGCAGCTGTGCGCTCTCGTTTTACTGAAGTAGAGCGGGTCCCCAAGGCCCTGGAAGTGACC
GAGAGTCCCTTGGTGAAGGCCGTCTTCTATACCTGTAGAGCCATGCATGCCTCCCTCTCTGGGAAAGCTG
ACGGGCAGCAGAACTCCTTCTGTCACTGTGAGAGGGCCAGTGGTCACCTGTGGAGCAGTCTCAACGTCAG
CGGCACTACTTCTGATCCTTCACTTAACCATGTGATCCAGCTGTTCACCTGTGACCTGCTACTGTCGCTG
AGGACAGCACTCTGGCAAAAGCAGGCCAGTGCCAGCCAGCTCCTGGGTGAGACCTACCATGCATCCGGCA
CTGAGCTGGCCGGCTTCCAGCGGGACCTGGGCAGCCTTCGAAGGCTGGCCCATAGCTTCCGCCCAGCCTA
CCGCAAGGTGTTCCTGCATGAAGCCACTGTGCGCCTGATGGCAGGAGCCAGCCCTACCCGTACACACCAG
CTGCTGGAGCATAGCCTACGGCGGCGCCCCACTCAGAACACCAAGCATGGAGAGGTAGACACCTGGCCTG
GCCAACGAGAGCGAGCTACTGCCATCCTGCTGGCCTGCCGCCATCTTCCCCTCTCTTTCCTGTCTTCCCC
GGGCCAGCGGGCAGTGCTGCTGGCTGAAGCTGCCCGCACCCTGGAGAAGGTGGGTGACCGCCGTTCCTGC
AGTGACTGCCAGCAGATGATTGTCAAGCTGGGCGGTGGCACTGCCATCGCTGCCTCCTGAGCGGCCGCAG
TGAGAATTCTCGACCTCGAGACAAATGGCAGTATTCATCCACAATTTTAAAAGAAAAGGGGGGATTGGGG
GGTACAGTGCAGGGGAAAGAATAGTAGACATAATAGCAACAGACATACAAACTAAAGAATTACAAAAACA
AATTACAAAAATTCAAAATTTTCGGGTTTATTACAGGGACAGCAGAGATCCACTTTGGCCGCGGCTCGAG
GGGGTTGGGGTTGCGCCTTTTCCAAGGCAGCCCTGGGTTTGCGCAGGGACGCGGCTGCTCTGGGCGTGGT
TCCGGGAAACGCAGCGGCGCCGACCCTGGGTCTCGCACATTCTTCACGTCCGTTCGCAGCGTCACCCGGA
TCTTCGCCGCTACCCTTGTGGGCCCCCCGGCGACGCTTCCTGCTCCGCCCCTAAGTCGGGAAGGTTCCTT
GCGGTTCGCGGCGTGCCGGACGTGACAAACGGAAGCCGCACGTCTCACTAGTACCCTCGCAGACGGACAG
CGCCAGGGAGCAATGGCAGCGCGCCGACCGCGATGGGCTGTGGCCAATAGCGGCTGCTCAGCAGGGCGCG
CCGAGAGCAGCGGCCGGGAAGGGGCGGTGCGGGAGGCGGGGTGTGGGGCGGTAGTGTGGGCCCTGTTCCT
GCCCGCGCGGTGTTCCGCATTCTGCAAGCCTCCGGAGCGCACGTCGGCAGTCGGCTCCCTCGTTGACCGA
ATCACCGACCTCTCTCCCCAGGGGGATCCACCGGAGCTTACCATGACCGAGTACAAGCCCACGGTGCGCC
TCGCCACCCGCGACGACGTCCCCAGGGCCGTACGCACCCTCGCCGCCGCGTTCGCCGACTACCCCGCCAC
GCGCCACACCGTCGATCCGGACCGCCACATCGAGCGGGTCACCGAGCTGCAAGAACTCTTCCTCACGCGC
GTCGGGCTCGACATCGGCAAGGTGTGGGTCGCGGACGACGGCGCCGCGGTGGCGGTCTGGACCACGCCGG
AGAGCGTCGAAGCGGGGGCGGTGTTCGCCGAGATCGGCCCGCGCATGGCCGAGTTGAGCGGTTCCCGGCT
GGCCGCGCAGCAACAGATGGAAGGCCTCCTGGCGCCGCACCGGCCCAAGGAGCCCGCGTGGTTCCTGGCC
ACCGTCGGCGTCTCGCCCGACCACCAGGGCAAGGGTCTGGGCAGCGCCGTCGTGCTCCCCGGAGTGGAGG
CGGCCGAGCGCGCCGGGGTGCCCGCCTTCCTGGAGACCTCCGCGCCCCGCAACCTCCCCTTCTACGAGCG
GCTCGGCTTCACCGTCACCGCCGACGTCGAGGTGCCCGAAGGACCGCGCACCTGGTGCATGACCCGCAAG
CCCGGTGCCTGACGCCCGCCCCACGACCCGCAGCGCCCGACCGAAAGGAGCGCACGACCCCATGCATCGG
TACCTTTAAGACCAATGACTTACAAGGCAGCTGTAGATCTTAGCCACTTTTTAAAAGAAAAGGGGGGACT
GGAAGGGCTAATTCACTCCCAACGAAGACAAGATCTGCTTTTTGCTTGTACTGGGTCTCTCTGGTTAGAC
CAGATCTGAGCCTGGGAGCTCTCTGGCTAACTAGGGAACCCACTGCTTAAGCCTCAATAAAGCTTGCCTT
GAGTGCTTCAAGTAGTGTGTGCCCGTCTGTTGTGTGACTCTGGTAACTAGAGATCCCTCAGACCCTTTTA
GTCAGTGTGGAAAATCTCTAGCAGTAGTAGTTCATGTCATCTTATTATTCAGTATTTATAACTTGCAAAG
AAATGAATATCAGAGAGTGAGAGGAACTTGTTTATTGCAGCTTATAATGGTTACAAATAAAGCAATAGCA
TCACAAATTTCACAAATAAAGCATTTTTTTCACTGCATTCTAGTTGTGGTTTGTCCAAACTCATCAATGT
ATCTTATCATGTCTGGCTCTAGCTATCCCGCCCCTAACTCCGCCCATCCCGCCCCTAACTCCGCCCAGTT
CCGCCCATTCTCCGCCCCATGGCTGACTAATTTTTTTTATTTATGCAGAGGCCGAGGCCGCCTCGGCCTC
TGAGCTATTCCAGAAGTAGTGAGGAGGCTTTTTTGGAGGCCTAGGGACGTACCCAATTCGCCCTATAGTG
AGTCGTATTACGCGCGCTCACTGGCCGTCGTTTTACAACGTCGTGACTGGGAAAACCCTGGCGTTACCCA
ACTTAATCGCCTTGCAGCACATCCCCCTTTCGCCAGCTGGCGTAATAGCGAAGAGGCCCGCACCGATCGC
CCTTCCCAACAGTTGCGCAGCCTGAATGGCGAATGGG
[124 nt withheld, positions 6408-6531]
C
[91 nt withheld, positions 6533-6623]
A
[49 nt withheld, positions 6625-6673]
CCTTTGACGTTGGAGTCCACGTTCTTT
[37 nt withheld, positions 6701-6737]
ACCCTATCTCGGTCTATTCTTTTGATTTATAAGGGATTTTGCCGATTTCGGCCTATTGGTTAAAAAATGA
GCTGATTTAACAAAAATTTAACGCGAATTTTAACAAAATATTAACGCTTACAATTTAGGTGGCACTTTTC
GGGGAAATGTGCGCGGAACCCCTATTTGTTTATTTTTCTAAATACATTCAAATATGTATCCGCTCATGAG
ACAATAACCCTGATAAATGCTTCAATAATATTGAAAAAGGAAGAGTATGAGTATTCAACATTTCCGTGTC
GCCCTTATTCCCTTTTTTGCGGCATTTTGCCTTCCTGTTTTTGCTCACCCAGAAACGCTGGTGAAAGTAA
AAGATGCTGAAGATCAGTTGGGTGCACGAGTGGGTTACATCGAACTGGATCTCAACAGCGGTAAGATCCT
TGAGAGTTTTCGCCCCGAAGAACGTTTTCCAATGATGAGCACTTTTAAAGTTCTGCTATGTGGCGCGGTA
TTATCCCGTATTGACGCCGGGCAAGAGCAACTCGGTCGCCGCATACACTATTCTCAGAATGACTTGGTTG
AGTACTCACCAGTCACAGAAAAGCATCTTACGGATGGCATGACAGTAAGAGAATTATGCAGTGCTGCCAT
AACCATGAGTGATAACACTGCGGCCAACTTACTTCTGACAACGATCGGAGGACCGAAGGAGCTAACCGCT
TTTTTGCACAACATGGGGGATCATGTAACTCGCCTTGATCGTTGGGAACCGGAGCTGAATGAAGCCATAC
CAAACGACGAGCGTGACACCACGATGCCTGTAGCAATGGCAACAACGTTGCGCAAACTATTAACTGGCGA
ACTACTTACTCTAGCTTCCCGGCAACAATTAATAGACTGGATGGAGGCGGATAAAGTTGCAGGACCACTT
CTGCGCTCGGCCCTTCCGGCTGGCTGGTTTATTGCTGATAAATCTGGAGCCGGTGAGCGTGGGTCTCGCG
GTATCATTGCAGCACTGGGGCCAGATGGTAAGCCCTCCCGTATCGTAGTTATCTACACGACGGGGAGTCA
GGCAACTATGGATGAACGAAATAGACAGATCGCTGAGATAGGTGCCTCACTGATTAAGCATTGGTAACTG
TCAGACCAAGTTTACTCATATATACTTTAGATTGATTTAAAACTTCATTTTTAATTTAAAAGGATCTAGG
TGAAGATCCTTTTTGATAATCTCATGACCAAAATCCCTTAACGTGAGTTTTCGTTCCACTGAGCGTCAGA
CCCCGTAGAAAAGATCAAAGGATCTTCTTGAGATCCTTTTTTTCTGCGCGTAATCTGCTGCTTGCAAACA
AAAAAACCACCGCTACCAGCGGTGGTTTGTTTGCCGGATCAAGAGCTACCAACTCTTTTTCCGAAGGTAA
CTGGCTTCAGCAGAGCGCAGATACCAAATACTGTTCTTCTAGTGTAGCCGTAGTTAGGCCACCACTTCAA
GAACTCTGTAGCACCGCCTACATACCTCGCTCTGCTAATCCTGTTACCAGTGGCTGCTGCCAGTGGCGAT
AAGTCGTGTCTTACCGGGTTGGACTCAAGACGATAGTTACCGGATAAGGCGCAGCGGTCGGGCTGAACGG
GGGGTTCGTGCACACAGCCCAGCTTGGAGCGAACGACCTACACCGAACTGAGATACCTACAGCGTGAGCT
ATGAGAAAGCGCCACGCTTCCCGAAGGGAGAAAGGCGGACAGGTATCCGGTAAGCGGCAGGGTCGGAACA
GGAGAGCGCACGAGGGAGCTTCCAGGGGGAAACGCCTGGTATCTTTATAGTCCTGTCGGGTTTCGCCACC
TCTGACTTGAGCGTCGATTTTTGTGATGCTCGTCAGGGGGGCGGAGCCTATGGAAAAACGCCAGCAACGC
GGCCTTTTTACGGTTCCTGGCCTTTTGCTGGCCTTTTGCTCACATGTTCTTTCCTGCGTTATCCCCTGAT
TCTGTGGATAACCGTATTACCGCCTTTGAGTGAGCTGATACCGCTCGCCGCAGCCGAACGACCGAGCGCA
GCGAGTCAGTGAGCGAGGAAGCGGAAGAGCGCCCAATACGCAAACCGCCTCTCCCCGCGCGTTGGCCGAT
TCATTAATGCAGCTGGCACGACAGGTTTCCCGACTGGAAAGCGGGCAGTGAGCGCAACGCAATTAATGTG
AGTTAGCTCACTCATTAGGCACCCCAGGCTTTACACTTTATGCTTCCGGCTCGTATGTTGTGTGGAATTG
TGAGCGGATAACAATTTCACACAGGAAACAGCTATGACCATGATTACGCCAAGCGCGCAATTAACCCTCA
CTAAAGGGAACAAAAGCTGGAGCTGCAAGCTTAATGTAGTCTTATGCAATACTCTTGTAGTCTTGCAACA
TGGTAACGATGAGTTAGCAACATGCCTTACAAGGAGAGAAAAAGCACCGTGCATGCCGATTGGTGGAAGT
AAGGTGGTACGATCGTGCCTTATTAGGAAGGCAACAGACGGGTCTGACATGGATTGGACGAACCACTGAA
TTGCCGCATTGCAGAGATATTGTATTTAAGTGCCTAGCTCGATACATAAACGGGTCTCTCTGGTTAGACC
AGATCTGAGCCTGGGAGCTCTCTGGCTAACTAGGGAACCCACTGCTTAAGCCTCAATAAAGCTTGCCTTG
AGTGCTTCAAGTAGTGTGTGCCCGTCTGTTGTGTGACTCTGGTAACTAGAGATCCCTCAGACCCTTTTAG
TCAGTGTGGAAAATCTCTAGCAGTGGCGCCCGAACAGGGACTTGAAAGCGAAAGGGAAACCAGAGGAGCT
CTCTCGACGCAGGACTCGGCTTGCTGAAGCGCGCACGGCAAGAGGCGAGGGGCGGCGACTGGTGAGTACG
CCAAAAATTTTGACTAGCGGAGGCTAGAAGGAGAGAGATGGGTGCGAGAGCGTCAGTATTAAGCGGGGGA
GAATTAGATCGCGATGGGAAAAAATTCGGTTAAGGCCAGGGGGAAAGAAAAAATATAAATTAAAACATAT
AGTATGGGCAAGCAGGGAGCTAGAACGATTCGCAGTTAATCCTGGCCTGTTAGAAACATCAGAAGGCTGT
AGACAAATACTGGGACAGCTACAACCATCCCTTCAGACAGGATCAGAAGAACTTAGATCATTATATAATA
CAGTAGCAACCCTCTATTGTGTGCATCAAAGGATAGAGATAAAAGACACCAAGGAAGCTTTAGACAAGAT
AGAGGAAGAGCAAAACAAAAGTAAGACCACCGCACAGCAAGCGGCCGGCCGCTGATCTTCAGACCTGGAG
GAGGAGATATGAGGGACAATTGGAGAAGTGAATTATATAAATATAAAGTAGTAAAAATTGAACCATTAGG
AGTAGCACCCACCAAGGCAAAGAGAAGAGTGGTGCAGAGAGAAAAAAGAGCAGTGGGAATAGGAGCTTTG
TTCCTTGGGTTCTTGGGAGCAGCAGGAAGCACTATGGGCGCAGCGTCAATGACGCTGACGGTACAGGCCA
GACAATTATTGTCTGGTATAGTGCAGCAGCAGAACAATTTGCTGAGGGCTATTGAGGCGCAACAGCATCT
GTTGCAACTCACAGTCTGGGGCATCAAGCAGCTCCAGGCAAGAATCCTGGCTGTGGAAAGATACCTAAAG
GATCAACAGCTCCTGGGGATTTGGGGTTGCTCTGGAAAACTCATTTGCACCACTGCTGTGCCTTGGAATG
CTAGTTGGAGTAATAAATCTCTGGAACAGATTTGGAATCACACGACCTGGATGGAGTGGGACAGAGAAAT
TAACAATTACACAAGCTTAATACACTCCTTAATTGAAGAATCGCAAAACCAGCAAGAAAAGAATGAACAA
GAATTATTGGAATTAGATAAATGGGCAAGTTTGTGGAATTGGTTTAACATAACAAATTGGCTGTGGTATA
TAAAATTATTCATAATGATAGTAGGAGGCTTGGTAGGTTTAAGAATAGTTTTTGCTGTACTTTCTATAGT
GAATAGAGTTAGGCAGGGATATTCACCATTATCGTTTCAGACCCACCTCCCAACCCCGAGGGG
Features (pLannotate 1.2.2; 31 found; start..end, strand, type, name):
      5..136     +  enhancer       CMV enhancer (fragment): human cytomegalovirus immediate early enhancer; contains an 18-bp deletion relative to the standard CMV enhancer
    137..340     +  promoter       CMV promoter: human cytomegalovirus (CMV) immediate early promoter
    476..519     +  intron         CMV intron (fragment): modified intron A from human cytomegalovirus
    571..589     +  promoter       SP6 promoter: promoter for bacteriophage SP6 RNA polymerase
    593..630     +  CDS            IgH signal sequence (fragment): signal sequence from the mouse immunoglobulin heavy chain variable region
    680..703     +  CDS            3xFLAG (fragment): three tandem FLAG® epitope tags, followed by an enterokinase cleavage site
    728..4117    +  CDS            Srebf2: SRBP2_MOUSE - Also known as Srebp2 From Mus musculus (Mouse).
   4175..4292    +  misc_feature   cPPT/CTS: central polypurine tract and central termination sequence of HIV-1
   4341..4851    +  promoter       hPGK promoter: human phosphoglycerate kinase 1 promoter
   4873..5472    +  CDS            PuroR: puromycin N-acetyltransferase; pac from Streptomyces alboniger; confers resistance to puromycin
   5515..5598    +  CDS            nef (fragment): NEF_HV1Z2 - Experimental evidence at protein level: Swiss-Prot protein existence level 1. Extracellular Nef protein targets CD4(+) T-lymphocytes for apoptosis by interacting with CXCR4 surface receptors. From Human immunodeficiency virus type 1 group M subtype D (isolate Z2/CDC-Z34) (HIV-1).
   5600..5833    +  LTR            3' LTR (ΔU3): self-inactivating 3' long terminal repeat (LTR) from HIV-1
   5905..6026    +  polyA_signal   SV40 poly(A) signal: SV40 polyadenylation signal
   6066..6201    +  rep_origin     SV40 ori: SV40 origin of replication
   6222..6240    -  promoter       T7 promoter: promoter for bacteriophage T7 RNA polymerase
   6248..6403    +  CDS            lacZα (fragment): LacZα fragment of β-galactosidase; lacZ fragment
   6408..6836    +  rep_origin     f1 ori (sequence partly withheld): f1 bacteriophage origin of replication; arrow indicates direction of (+) strand synthesis
   6889..6993    +  promoter       AmpR promoter: bla
   6994..7854    +  CDS            AmpR: β-lactamase; bla; confers resistance to ampicillin, carbenicillin, and related antibiotics
   8025..8613    +  rep_origin     ori: high-copy-number ColE1/pMB1/pBR322/pUC origin of replication
   8796..8888    +  CDS            lacI (fragment): lac repressor; lacI; The lac repressor binds to the lac operator to inhibit transcription in E. coli. This inhibition can be relieved by adding lactose or isopropyl-β-D-thiogalactopyranoside (IPTG).
   8901..8922    +  protein_bind   CAP binding site: CAP binding activates transcription in the presence of cAMP. E. coli catabolite activator protein
   8937..8967    +  promoter       lac promoter: promoter for the E. coli lac operon
   8971..8993    +  protein_bind   lac operator (fragment): The lac repressor binds to the lac operator to inhibit transcription in E. coli. This inhibition can be relieved by adding lactose or isopropyl-β-D-thiogalactopyranoside (IPTG). lac repressor encoded by lacI
   9036..9054    +  promoter       T3 promoter: promoter for bacteriophage T3 RNA polymerase
   9082..9308    +  promoter       RSV promoter: Rous sarcoma virus enhancer/promoter
   9309..9489    +  LTR            5' LTR (truncated): truncated 5' long terminal repeat (LTR) from HIV-1
   9536..9661    +  misc_feature   HIV-1 Ψ: packaging signal of human immunodeficiency virus type 1
   9645..9983    +  CDS            HIV-1 gag (fragment): gag protein from human immunodeficiency virus 1; gag
  10158..10391   +  misc_feature   RRE: The Rev response element (RRE) of HIV-1 allows for Rev-dependent mRNA export from the nucleus to the cytoplasm.
  10768..4       +  CDS            Rev (fragment) (across the origin): human immunodeficiency virus 1 (HIV-1) Rev protein; rev; enhances nuclear export of unspliced and incompletely spliced viral mRNAs
