[The description below was written by a language model from this plasmid's Addgene catalogue record and pLannotate feature annotations shown in this document.]
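Description:
pLKO-puro FLAG SREBP2 is a lentiviral mammalian expression plasmid built on the pLKO.1-puro backbone, in which the U6 shRNA promoter normally present in that vector has been replaced by a CMV promoter so that the vector drives a cDNA rather than a hairpin. The insert is mouse Srebf2 (SREBP2, sterol regulatory element-binding protein 2), cloned between retained SalI and NotI sites, with a single spacer base after SalI to keep it in frame with an N-terminal FLAG epitope supplied by the backbone. The feature table, from a full sequencing result of about 10.8 kb, shows a CMV enhancer/promoter, short fragments of a CMV intron, an SP6 promoter and an IgH signal sequence match upstream, a FLAG-type tag, and then the roughly 3.4 kb Srebf2 coding sequence.

Downstream of the cDNA lie the cPPT/CTS and a human PGK promoter driving puromycin N-acetyltransferase, allowing selection of transduced or transfected mammalian cells. The viral framework is third-generation in style: an RSV promoter fused to a truncated HIV-1 5' LTR, the Ψ packaging signal with a partial gag sequence, the RRE for Rev-dependent RNA export, and a self-inactivating ΔU3 3' LTR, so packaging functions must be provided in trans. An SV40 poly(A) signal and SV40 origin follow the 3' LTR. In bacteria the plasmid is maintained through a high-copy ColE1/pUC-type origin and ampicillin resistance, and an f1 origin is also present. It is suited to stable or transient expression of FLAG-tagged SREBP2. The associated publication concerns mTORC1 and lipin 1 control of the SREBP pathway.
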