Addgene plasmid #32018: pLKO-puro FLAG SREBP2
Depositing lab: David Sabatini. Depositing organization: Whitehead Institute for Biomedical Research. Publication: mTOR Complex 1 Regulates Lipin 1 Localization to Control the SREBP Pathway. Peterson TR, Sengupta SS, Harris TE, Carmack AE, Kang SA, Balderas E, Guertin DA, Madden KL, Carpenter AE, Finck BN, Sabatini DM. Cell. 2011 Aug 5;146(3):408-20. 10.1016/j.cell.2011.06.034 PubMed 21816276.
Backbone
  Vector backbone: pLKO.1-puro
  Backbone size w/o insert (bp): 7100
  Modifications to backbone: U6 replaced by CMV and FLAG added N-term to insert. 5->3': CMV-> FLAG -> sal I restriction site -> 1 base(to keep in frame) -> cDNA -> Not I restriction site
  Vector type: Mammalian Expression, Lentiviral
  Selectable markers: Puromycin
Growth in bacteria
  Bacterial resistance: Ampicillin, 100 μg/mL
  Growth temperature: 37°C
  Growth strain: Stbl3
  Copy number: High Copy
Gene/Insert
  Gene/Insert name: SREBP2
  Species: M. musculus (mouse)
  Entrez Gene: Srebf2 (a.k.a. SREBP-2, SREBP2, SREBP2gc, bHLHd2, lop13, nuc)
  Promoter: CMV
  Tag / fusion protein: FLAG (N terminal on backbone)
  Cloning method: Restriction Enzyme; 5′ cloning site SalI (not destroyed); 3′ cloning site NotI (not destroyed)
  Sequencing primers: 5′ CMV forward
Terms and licenses: Academic/Nonprofit Terms; Industry Terms: Not Available to Industry
How to cite: pLKO-puro FLAG SREBP2 was a gift from David Sabatini (Addgene plasmid # 32018 ; http://n2t.net/addgene:32018 ; RRID:Addgene_32018)
