>Addgene plasmid #32018 | pLKO-puro FLAG SREBP2 | addgene partial sequence | sequence record 37347 | CMV-F 5'-CGCAAATGGGCGGTAGGCGTG-3'
TAGCAGAGCTGTTNGTGAACCGTCAGATCGCCTGGAGACGCCATCCACGCTGTTTTGACCTCCATANAAG
ACACCGGGACCGATCCAGCCTCCGCGGCCGGGAACGGTGCATTGGAACGCGGATTCCCCGTGCCAAGAGT
GACGTAAGTACCGCCTATAGAGTCTATAGGCCCACCCCCTTGGCTTCGTTAGAACGCGGCTACAATTAAT
ACATAACCTTATGTATCATACACATACGATTTAGGTGACACTATAGAATAACATCCACTTTGCCTTTCTC
TCCACAGGTGTCCACTCCCAGGTCCAACTGCACCTCGGTTCTATCGATTGAATTCACCATGGAAATGGAC
TACAAGGATGACGATGACAAGGGTGGTGGTGGTGGTGCGTCGACGATGGATGAGAGCAGCGAGCTGGGCG
TTCTGGAGACCATGGAGACCCTCACGGAGCTGGGCGATGAGCTGACTCTCGGGGACATCGACGAGATGCT
ACAGTTTGTCAGCAATCAAGTGGGAGAGTTCCCTGATTTGTTTTCAGAGCAACTTTGTAGCTCCTTCCCT
GGAGGTGGCAGCAATGGTGGCAGTGGCAACAACAGCAGTGGCAGAGGCAACAATGGTGGAGCCACAGACC
CTGCAGTACAGCGGTCATTCAGCCAGGTCCCATTATCTACCTTCTCTCCCTCAGCTGCCTCCCCTCAGGC
TCCGGCCCTGCAGGTCAAAGTCTCTCCTACCCCACCAAGGGCAACCCCTGTTCTCCAGCCGCGACCCCAG
CCCCAGCCCCAACCTCCAGCTCAGCTGCAGCAGCAGACGGTGATGATCACCCCGACGTTCAGCACCGCTC
CGCAGACGAGGATCATCCAGCAGCCTTTGATATACCAGAACGCAGCGACCAGCTTTCAAGTCCTGCAGCC
TCAAGTGCAA
